Addgene plasmid #106359: pNP151
Purpose: To insert a single copy of a construct at a site on Chr II, corresponding to a mKate-labelled LifeAct expressed specifically in the adult epidermis.
Depositing lab: Jonathan Ewbank. Depositing organization: INSERM U1104, Centre d'Immunologie Marseille Luminy (CIML). Publication: Microtubule plus-end dynamics link wound repair to the innate immune response. Taffoni C, Omi S, Huber C, Mailfert S, Fallet M, Rupprecht JF, Ewbank JJ, Pujol N. Elife. 2020 Jan 29;9. pii: 45047. doi: 10.7554/eLife.45047. PubMed 31995031.
Backbone
  Vector backbone: pCFJ151
  Vector type: Worm Expression
Growth in bacteria
  Bacterial resistance: Ampicillin, 100 μg/mL
  Growth temperature: 37°C
  Growth strain: DH5alpha
  Copy number: Unknown
Gene/Insert
  Gene/Insert name: col-62p_lifeact_mkate2_3'nmy-2
  Cloning method: Unknown
Terms and licenses: Academic/Nonprofit Terms; Industry Terms: Not Available to Industry
Depositor comments: Plasmid contains col-62p_lifeact_mkate2_3'nmy-2. Insertion and selection = Chr II ttTi5605 +unc-119
How to cite: pNP151 was a gift from Jonathan Ewbank (Addgene plasmid # 106359 ; http://n2t.net/addgene:106359 ; RRID:Addgene_106359)
