[The description below was written by a language model from this plasmid's Addgene catalogue record and pLannotate feature annotations shown in this document.]
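Description:
pNP151 is a Caenorhabditis elegans expression and transgene-targeting plasmid built on the pCFJ151 backbone, a vector used for Mos1-mediated single-copy insertion (MosSCI). It is designed to place one copy of its cargo at the ttTi5605 site on chromosome II. In E. coli it is maintained through a high-copy ColE1/pUC-type origin and selected with ampicillin via the bla gene and its promoter. Residual lacZα, bom and rop fragments are backbone remnants. An unc-119 coding sequence is annotated in the plasmid. According to the depositor's comments, it serves as the worm selection marker, which in practice means rescuing the unc-119 mutant phenotype in animals that have integrated the construct. The annotated fragment of a C. elegans gene (GSLG1_CAEEL) probably belongs to the genomic sequence flanking the insertion site that guides integration, although the feature tables do not label homology arms explicitly.

The payload is recorded as col-62p_lifeact_mkate2_3'nmy-2. The col-62 collagen promoter drives LifeAct, a short F-actin-binding peptide, fused to the far-red fluorescent protein mKate2, followed by the nmy-2 3' region. The automated annotation calls the fluorescent protein mNeptune. This most likely reflects the close relationship between the two proteins, both derived from Entacmaea quadricolor, rather than a different reporter. The promoter, LifeAct and 3' region are not annotated in either table. The two sequence records (9,438 and 9,412 nt) differ slightly in length and are in opposite orientation, but they show essentially the same features.

The stated purpose is to produce strains that express mKate-labelled LifeAct specifically in the adult epidermis from a single-copy insertion. This allows actin filaments to be imaged live in that tissue, and the associated study concerns epidermal wound repair and innate immune responses.
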