Features (pLannotate 1.2.2; 12 found; start..end, strand, type, name):
     99..687     -  rep_origin     ori: high-copy-number ColE1/pMB1/pBR322/pUC origin of replication
    858..1718    -  CDS            AmpR: β-lactamase; bla; confers resistance to ampicillin, carbenicillin, and related antibiotics
   1719..1823    -  promoter       AmpR promoter: bla
   1918..1953    +  CDS            rop (fragment): Rop protein, which maintains plasmids at low copy number; rop
   2055..2154    +  misc_feature   bom (fragment): basis of mobility region from pBR322
   2160..2275    -  CDS            lacZα (fragment): LacZα fragment of β-galactosidase; lacZ fragment
   4194..5033    -  CDS            mNeptune: mNeptune is a basic (constitutively fluorescent) far red fluorescent protein published in 2009, derived from Entacmaea quadricolor. It is reported to be a rapidly-maturing monomer with moderate acid sensitivity.
   6193..7035    -  CDS            unc-119: UN119_CAEEL - Experimental evidence at protein level: Swiss-Prot protein existence level 1. Myristoyl-binding protein that acts as a cargo adapter: specifically binds the myristoyl moiety of a subset of N-terminally myristoylated proteins and is required for their localization. Plays a key role in ciliary membrane localization of proteins. Required for the establishment or function of the nervous system. From Caenorhabditis elegans.
   7146..7163    +  misc_feature   P element 5' end (fragment): No description available
   8037..8252    +  CDS            GSLG1_CAEEL (fragment): Experimental evidence at protein level: Swiss-Prot protein existence level 1. From Caenorhabditis elegans.
   8730..8746    +  CDS            M13 gene XI (fragment): pXI; XI; phage assembly
   9389..9412    -  rep_origin     RSF ori (fragment): Plasmids containing the RSF 1030 origin of replication can be propagated in E. coli cells that contain additional plasmids with compatible origins.
>Addgene plasmid #106359 | pNP151 | depositor full sequence | sequence record 201377 | Full Sequence
CGGTTATCCACAGAATCAGGGGATAACGCAGGAAAGAACATGTGAGCAAAAGGCCAGCAAAAGACCAGGA
ACCGTAAAAAGGCCGCGTTGCTGGCGTTTTTCCATAGGCTCCGCCCCCCTGACGAGCATCACAAAAATCG
ACGCTCAAGTCAGAGGTGGCGAAACCCGACAGGACTATAAAGATACCAGGCGTTTCCCCCTGGAAGCTCC
CTCGTGCGCTCTCCTGTTCCGACCCTGCCGCTTACCGGATACCTGTCCGCCTTTCTCCCTTCGGGAAGCG
TGGCGCTTTCTCATAGCTCACGCTGTAGGTATCTCAGTTCGGTGTAGGTCGTTCGCTCCAAGCTGGGCTG
TGTGCACGAACCCCCCGTTCAGCCCGACCGCTGCGCCTTATCCGGTAACTATCGTCTTGAGTCCAACCCG
GTAAGACACGACTTATCGCCACTGGCAGCAGCCACTGGTAACAGGATTAGCAGAGCGAGGTATGTAGGCG
GTGCTACAGAGTTCTTGAAGTGGTGGCCTAACTACGGCTACACTAGAAGGACAGTATTTGGTATCTGCGC
TCTGCTGAAGCCAGTTACCTTCGGAAAAAGAGTTGGTAGCTCTTGATCCGGCAAACAAACCACCGCTGGT
AGCGGTGGTTTTTTTGTTTGCAAGCAGCAGATTACGCGCAGAAAAAAAGGATCTCAAGAAGATCCTTTGA
TCTTTTCTACGGGGTCTGACGCTCAGTGGAACGAAAACTCACGTTAAGGGATTTTGGTCATGAGATTATC
AAAAAGGATCTTCACCTAGATCCTTTTAAATTAAAAATGAAGTTTTAAATCAATCTAAAGTATATATGAG
TAAACTTGGTCTGACAGTTACCAATGCTTAATCAGTGAGGCACCTATCTCAGCGATCTGTCTATTTCGTT
CATCCATAGTTGCCTGACTCCCCGTCGTGTAGATAACTACGATACGGGAGGGCTTACCATCTGGCCCCAG
TGCTGCAATGATACCGCGAGACCCACGCTCACCGGCTCCAGATTTATCAGCAATAAACCAGCCAGCCGGA
AGGGCCGAGCGCAGAAGTGGTCCTGCAACTTTATCCGCCTCCATCCAGTCTATTAATTGTTGCCGGGAAG
CTAGAGTAAGTAGTTCGCCAGTTAATAGTTTGCGCAACGTTGTTGCCATTGCTACAGGCATCGTGGTGTC
ACGCTCGTCGTTTGGTATGGCTTCATTCAGCTCCGGTTCCCAACGATCAAGGCGAGTTACATGATCCCCC
ATGTTGTGCAAAAAAGCGGTTAGCTCCTTCGGTCCTCCGATCGTTGTCAGAAGTAAGTTGGCCGCAGTGT
TATCACTCATGGTTATGGCAGCACTGCATAATTCTCTTACTGTCATGCCATCCGTAAGATGCTTTTCTGT
GACTGGTGAGTACTCAACCAAGTCATTCTGAGAATAGTGTATGCGGCGACCGAGTTGCTCTTGCCCGGCG
TCAATACGGGATAATACCGCGCCACATAGCAGAACTTTAAAAGTGCTCATCATTGGAAAACGTTCTTCGG
GGCGAAAACTCTCAAGGATCTTACCGCTGTTGAGATCCAGTTCGATGTAACCCACTCGTGCACCCAACTG
ATCTTCAGCATCTTTTACTTTCACCAGCGTTTCTGGGTGAGCAAAAACAGGAAGGCAAAATGCCGCAAAA
AAGGGAATAAGGGCGACACGGAAATGTTGAATACTCATACTCTTCCTTTTTCAATATTATTGAAGCATTT
ATCAGGGTTATTGTCTCATGAGCGGATACATATTTGAATGTATTTAGAAAAATAAACAAATAGGGGTTCC
GCGCACATTTCCCCGAAAAGTGCCACCTGACGTCTAAGAAACCATTATTATCATGACATTAACCTATAAA
AATAGGCGTATCACGAGGCCCTTTCGTCTCGCGCGTTTCGGTGATGACGGTGAAAACCTCTGACACATGC
AGCTCCCGGAGACGGTCACAGCTTGTCTGTAAGCGGATGCCGGGAGCAGACAAGCCCGTCAGGGCGCGTC
AGCGGGTGTTGGCGGGTGTCGGGGCTGGCTTAACTATGCGGCATCAGAGCAGATTGTACTGAGAGTGCAC
CATATGCGGTGTGAAATACCGCACAGATGCGTAAGGAGAAAATACCGCATCAGGCGCCATTCGCCATTCA
GGCTGCGCAACTGTTGGGAAGGGCGATCGGTGCGGGCCTCTTCGCTATTACGCCAGCTGGCGAAAGGGGG
ATGTGCTGCAAGGCGATTAAGTTGGGTAACGCCAGCACGTGTGTTTTTGAACACGGCGATATGTATCTGT
AGATCATCCCCAATTTTCAACAATGAATCTAAATACTGAACTTTTTGTGTAATCTTTAGTGCAGAAAAAT
GACCAAAATCAGCGATTTTCCGATTATACCCAAAATATCTCAGCTCAATGAGCACCTATAAAAATGTAAA
AATAAAGAAAGTAGTCGAACCATATTTTGTAAAGGCTAAAAAACTGAATAAATTTTTATCCATCCAGCGC
GGCGTTACAATCCGTGGCCCATGTCACGCACGGCTTTCAAAGAAAAAAAAACAGTCTGTTTGCGCGACAT
CGATCTGGCAAAAATCCTAAAAACGACTATGCGTGGCTCACTTTATATTAATATGAAAAATACAAACTTG
GTGGTGCAGGTGCTGCAGAGGCCATCGATGAAGAAGTGGAGGCCTTGTTGTCGATCTACAAAATTGTATG
GTTGTTTGAGATTTTCCTTGAAACGCTCTCAATCTTGGATATGATATAAATTCTGGATAAGATATGATGG
ATATGATCTATGTTTGATAGAGTGCATTTGAAAGGATAACGGCCCTGCAGACATTTTTGAAAAAATAACA
AACATTTAATTTTCTCACTCGTTTAGGCTATTCCCCTATTTTTGATATTCCTTCGCACATATGAAAACTA
CTTTTTTTCGAAACTGTTAACTCCAGAATTTATAAATCTATAGCCCTTACTTGATTATTTATTATCATGG
TTACTCACCTCATGTCTCTTTCTCTTTTCAAGAAGTCTTCGTTCATATCTGTTGTCTCTTTCCTCCTTTT
GAATCTCTGCTTTGCTCTTCGCCATTGTTTCCTGAAAATAATGTAACTTGAATTGTGTAATATACTTTTT
TAATTTGAATTTGGCTTGTAACGCGGAATCACTACGTGCGGGATCATTTCTTACTAGAAAACCCAGAAAA
TGCCATATTTCACTTATCTCGGGGTCATTTCTAATTAGAAAAGCTACAAAAACCATTTCTAATTACGGTG
ACTTTAGAACTGGTCGAAATAGCTAATTAGAAATGGGTTTTTGCTAATTAGAGGTGACTCTATGTTATCT
GAGTAAGCCTCGTTTGTATGTAAACTCACAGTACTAATAAATGCAAGACACCCGGGTTTGTCTAGATATG
AAATAATTGAAATATCAATTCTGACAGACAATAATGGTAATCTTGATAAGGAGTTCCACGCCCAGGAGAA
CACGTTAGTTTTCTTGTTTTTGATTGCGTGCGTTATTTTGGAGAAAAACTCGATTTTTTACAAAATAATT
TTTTGAAAGGAACACTGTTCAATAAGTTTTGTCTTTTTTCTCAGTTGTGATACGGTTTTTTATTCTTTTT
TGTAGTTATACAGAAGACCGTTACGAAACAGACTGATATCGAAACAAACACTGATCTTACTTGCACTTAT
AATACGACTCACTAGTGGGCAGATCTGATAGCGGTTGTTTGCAGTAAAATGAGCGTCTTCAATTTACTCG
AAAACACAAATTTCGTTTTTATTTGTCATCTTCAACTCGATAATAATTTAAACTTGGGACAACCGGATAG
TGCCTGGGGAATGGGAAGCAATGTTGGGGCATTATTTGGGACACTATCCGTACGAAAAATGTTCTACCGG
GAAGCGGTAAATGATAAAAATACATATTGAAGCTGAGGTGATGATGGTGATAGACATGAAACGAGAAGAA
CGACGTGACATGCGATATTGTGCAAATTTATAACACGGCGAATACTATTAAAGCAGATTGTGCAGGGAAA
TGTTGATCAAGGGGACAATCATGGTCTAAAAACATAGGGGAATGGATAAGAATTGGGAACGTTTGGATAC
AATCAGGTCAGTAAATTAAACAAAAAAATAATCCGGAATTAAAAACTTTAGAGGGCCGGCTTAACGGTGT
CCGAGCTTGGATGGGAGGTCGCAGTAACGGGCGACGGCGACCTCGTGTTGCTCGACGTAGGTCTCCTTGT
CGGCCTCCTTGATACGCTCGAGACGACGGTCGACGTAGTAGACTCCTGGCATCTTGAGGTTCTTGGCTGG
CTTCTTGGAACGGTAGGTGGTCTGAAAATTTAAATCAGATTAGTTAGTTAGTAAAATCATGTTTAAACTT
ACCTTGAGGTTGCAGATGAGGTGTCCTCCTCCGACGAGCTTGAGGGCCATGTCGGCACGTCCCTCGAGTC
CTCCGTCGGCTGGGTAGAGGGTCTCGGTGGAGGCCTCCCATCCGAGGGTCTTCTTTTGCATGACTGGTCC
GTTGGATGGGAAGTTGACTCCACGGATCTGAAAATTTAAATATGTATGGTTAGTTAGTACCGAACTGTTT
AAACTTACCTTGACGTTGTAGATGAGGCATCCGTCTTGGAGGGAGGTGTCTTGGGTGGCGGTGAGGACTC
CTCCGTCCTCGTAGGTGGTGACACGCTCCCAGGTGAATCCCTCTGGGAAGGATTGCTTGAAGAAGTCTGG
GATTCCTTGGGTGTGGTTGATGAAGGTCTTGGATCCGTACATGAAGGAGGTGGCGAGGATGTCGAAGGCG
AATGGGAGTGGTCCTCCCTCGACGGCCTGAAAATTTAAATAATCAGGGTTAGTTAGTATATATATGTTTA
AACTTACCTTGATACGCATGGTTTGGGTTCCCTCGTATGGCTTTCCCTCTCCCTCGGAGGTGCACTTGAA
GTGGTGGTTGTTGACGGTTCCCTCCATGTAGAGCTTCATGTGCATGTTCTCCTTGATGAGCTCGGACATG
GAACCAGCAGCGCTTGGCGCGCCTCCTCCTCCTTCTTCTTTAGAAATAGATTCGAATTTTTTAATAAGAT
CAGCAACTCCCATGCGGCCGCTCATTCTACCAGGTGAATGACTGTGTTCCAACAATTTTCAGTCACTCCT
TTTAAAGCAATAGCCATCACTTGAACTGTTCAGATTAGGTTCACAGTGTAAAGTTTCGAAAAAAGGACAA
GAAGAGAATGGGTTCCAGAGAAGTTTGCTGTAATCTGTTGACTTCTTTGTGGCGATGTTCATTAAAAAAT
ATTATACGTTCCCGAAGAGACGCAAGTCATTTTTAAGATTGACTGGCCAATTCAATTTTCTTCTCTTTCA
GTTTAATTTAAAATGTATCATATTAAGGAAGCTTTGCAAAAATTTCGGCAACAACAAAATTTTCCAAACT
TGTATCTAATTGACACAACTTCGAATACTAGAAAAAAAAAACTGTATGTACACTTTTGTCAAGTATTGGT
ATGTTCAAATTTGTGTCAAAGATCACCCAATCGAATACATCAAATCATTCTGACCGTGTTATCAATCTAT
GAATAGATGATCGACTTTTGATTTTTAAAAACAATCTCCATCTTACCATCTTATCTTCAGAATGATCTCG
TGACGTCATCCCTTTCCGTACTCTCCCTGAACTTTGTATTCAGAAGCTGTATTATACTGCTCATCCCGCC
TTTTTGTTCGTCAAACTGGTTAGCAGTCTGGCACACCTTTTCGACAATTTATATCAGAAAAATGAGGAAA
ATTGAGCTCAGACATGACGGAGCCCTAGGTGAGCTCTGGTACCCTCTAGTCAAGGCCTTAAGTGAGTCGT
ATTACGTAGCCCGGGCCTAGTTCTAGACATTCTCTAATGAAAAAATCTTTCAGTTGAAATTGAAAATGAG
TTAAAGTTGGAGTTTTTATTGAAAACAGATTTCCGTGTGATTAGTGTTTTTAGCGAGTGTGACAGGACAG
CGAAAAAATATAGAAACAAGGGGGGAACTGAAAAGCTTAGGAATGCATTGAACATGAGAAGGGGAAGGGG
AAGGAACAAACTAGACAGGAATTATTGGAATTTAATCACATTTGGAGTTTTTTTTCTATTCGACAGAATA
ATTATCCAGAACATTTTTGTATTAAATATTTATGCATCATATGAGTAGTCGGCTTTGTTGTGCATGACGA
GTTTGTTATCGACGAAATAGAAGCTGTCAGAACGAGTCTCGTTTGGATTGTTGATCATGTCGTCCACTGA
AAAAGAGATTAGTCTTTTGAATTGTACTTTTTAGAATAATGACTCACTGAGTTGTTGAGAGAGTTGAGGG
AACTCATAGATATGTTCACAGTTGTTTCGTGAATTCGGAATACAGAATCCGAATTCAAAGTCAAAACACT
TCAGAAGGCGATCTTTGAAGAAGTGACGTTCGATCATTCGGAAATGATGGATTGGGATGTCTCCTACTTT
GAATTCCACAGTTGCTCCGACCGTTTTGAGTTTCAAAAAGTTTGGAGCAAATCTATAACGCACGTATCTT
GCCGACTCCTGTGGCGACTCATCATTCTCCTGATCGTTCTCCGGTTTGGCGATCTCGAAAAGCACTTGCT
CAGTGTCCAGATCACGGATTTGGAACTTGGTGAACTCGATGTTATAGATGTTCGCAGATGGGGAGCATAA
GAATCCTAAATTTATGTTTTAAACTGAAATCCAAAGGGAGCAAGATACCTTGAGTGATTCCCGGAAGTGC
TAAAACGTCGTTCGGAGTGATTTGAGCTTTCTTCGCAAGCTCCGATTCCGTTGTGATTCCTTGTTCGGTG
CTTGGTGGTGGCCGTGGCATCTGGAAATATGGAAAAGTTCAACAAAAAGAAAAGAGAAAAGAATGAAATC
GGATATCAAGAGTTAGTTGAGCGGTTTCTCTAGTTTTCTGAGTCTCACCTGCGACGGGAAGGTCGCCGAG
CCGGGTGGAATCGATCGTTGTTGCTCGGCTTTCATATCGGTTTGGTTGGAAGCGGCTGAAAACGGAAAGA
AGTGGAAGAAGGAAAAGAGTGTGGTGTGACAGGAAAATGGTAATTAGAGGGTGCCAAATAACCAGCTATA
TTTTGTTTTTTTTTGAAAACATTTTTAAAAAGAAAAATACGATAATGATATCAGATGGATTTCCGGAAAA
CTGGTATGAAAAATTTCAACCTTTTTGAGTACATGTAATCAAAATACACTTTGTAAATTATCATTTTTAT
TGAAACTCCACCATTTTTCTATTTATAACGCTAATAATTTGAAAAAGAAACCTGTTGCGAACCGCGGGGT
GAATCCCAAAAACGAATGCGTTTTGGTGGAGTGATTGATTCGAATCGAAGAAGAAAAAGAAGAAGACGTG
GAATAGAGAGCTCACTCTTAACCGAGCAGCACACACCGACAGAAAAAAAAATGAAATGAATGAGGGTCTT
CTTCTTCTTCTTCTTCGAATGATTGACAGAAATGGGAAAAAGAGGAAGATTGAGAAGGGAAAAAGGAAGG
AGAAAAGAAGCAGAAGAAGACGTCAGAGAGGAGAGGAACGAGCGGAAAAGCAGCGGGCGCAAGTCATAGA
AGTAGCAGAGCTGGGGAGAAGAAGACACTATCCAAGAAAGGAATGACGAGAGAGTATGCAAAGGGGTATA
GGGTGCAGACAGAATAGGAACAGAATAACAGATGATGAGCCAAGAAGAGTTGAAAAGGGCGATGAATTTG
TCATGTAACTTAATTTGGGTCAATTTGAGCATGATGAATTGAAATCATCCCTTGTTGGGAGTTAATAACC
GGTTTGTTATCAGAAACCCTGTAATAGAAGGGCGCCCTAACTTTGAGCCAATTCATCCCGGTTTCTGTCA
AATATATCAAAAAGTGGTCAACTGACAAATTGTTTTTGATATTATAATAAACATTTTATCCGTTAACAAT
TTTCGAATACTTTTTACAAGGACTTGGATAAATTGGCTCAAAGACGAAGTGAGTTTGCTACCATCATGGA
ATCAGGAGGACATTTCGACAATGTCATATAATGTTTGAAAAATGATTTTAACAAGGGTCTCATTCGAGAT
AAGCAATGCTCTGAGCAAGTGGCTCGTCGTCTTCAAGAATCTCTTGTTGATATTCATTTGGATCCTGTTT
TGCACGAAGCATGTGCCATGGATATTCAGAGTTTTTGCAAAAAAGTTCCGCCAGGTCAAACAATCTTTTT
AATTTTTATATGATACTTCGGGTGTATTTTTCTTCTTTTTCCTGTTCATTTTCGCTTTTTTCTCACTTTT
TTGTAACAAAATCTCTCACTTTTCTGTAAGTCTTAACAAAAGTTCAATTGGCTCGATCAAGTAAAATTTC
GGCCGTATGAACGTTTTCAAAGGTTTTCATTTTTTTTTAAGTTCATTCACAATATCATGAATCTCTCGTC
CTTTGGTTTCCGGTAAGTAGCGAAATAATATAAGCATACTTATAAATGAAGGAATTGAATATAGAATAAG
GAAAGCATAACTACCAATAACGGAATATAGAGGTAATACTGTAAATGTACTGATAACCACCATTACAGTA
TTCATTGAATATGCCACAGATTGAGCAATACTACGATGTTTTTGAGGTACCAGTTCAGAGGATATAAACC
ACGAAATTGGACCAACTCCAGTTCTGAAATTTCATTATTCGATTAAATCAAAATATATTTGAAAAACCTC
ACCCATAAGTATAACCGTAGATGATCAATGCAACTAGGCATCCGTATTTCATCGGGTCAATCAGAATACG
TATTTTTGCGAAGAATACGAATGCAATTAGAGCTAAATTATTGAGAAATGTGAAGAGAAGGAGAAGCTTG
CGTCGACCAACTCTGTAAACTTATTCATACAATTTTGTCTTCAAATTTTGAACGTTTAAAACTATCTTAT
TCAATGAGTTAGCGGGTTTTTATAGTGAGTTAGTTCACGATTATCTAATAAAACTATGTCCAAACATCCT
AACTGCGACCGTATTCTCACTAACTCGTCTTAAAAACGTTGAGATTATTTTAAACCCTTCTTCAGTACAA
CTACAGTACTGATGCACAAATACAATAATAATAATACATTCAGACATACTCTGAACAATGTAACTTGTTT
TTGTTATACTGTGGTAACATTTATTGAAATGAAATATAACCTTACTTTTCAATCACAATTCCACCAGTAA
TTGTTCCAGAAACATAAGCTAAACCCATTGCAGTTGTACTCCATTCAGCAATTTCTGACTCAACATTTGC
ATTTTCTAGAAAGAAAGTAGAGGATAAAAGAAGAGCCCATAATCCGACAGGGCCCTGTGAAATTGTTATC
CGCTGGTATCAGCTCACTCAAAGGCGGTAATA
