Features (pLannotate 1.2.2; 11 found; start..end, strand, type, name):
    705..1544    +  CDS            mNeptune: mNeptune is a basic (constitutively fluorescent) far red fluorescent protein published in 2009, derived from Entacmaea quadricolor. It is reported to be a rapidly-maturing monomer with moderate acid sensitivity.
   3468..3604    +  CDS            lacZα (fragment): LacZα fragment of β-galactosidase; lacZ fragment
   3610..3709    -  misc_feature   bom (fragment): basis of mobility region from pBR322
   3811..3846    -  CDS            rop (fragment): Rop protein, which maintains plasmids at low copy number; rop
   3941..4045    +  promoter       AmpR promoter: bla
   4046..4906    +  CDS            AmpR: β-lactamase; bla; confers resistance to ampicillin, carbenicillin, and related antibiotics
   5077..5665    +  rep_origin     ori: high-copy-number ColE1/pMB1/pBR322/pUC origin of replication
   6430..6446    -  CDS            M13 gene XI (fragment): pXI; XI; phage assembly
   6924..7139    -  CDS            GSLG1_CAEEL (fragment): Experimental evidence at protein level: Swiss-Prot protein existence level 1. From Caenorhabditis elegans.
   8013..8030    -  misc_feature   P element 5' end (fragment): No description available
   8141..8983    +  CDS            unc-119: UN119_CAEEL - Experimental evidence at protein level: Swiss-Prot protein existence level 1. Myristoyl-binding protein that acts as a cargo adapter: specifically binds the myristoyl moiety of a subset of N-terminally myristoylated proteins and is required for their localization. Plays a key role in ciliary membrane localization of proteins. Required for the establishment or function of the nervous system. From Caenorhabditis elegans.
>Addgene plasmid #106359 | pNP151 | addgene full sequence | sequence record 204633 | Addgene NGS Result
GGGATGAGCAGTATAATACAGCTTCTGAATACAAAGTTCAGGGAGAGTACGGAAAGGGATGACGTCACGA
GATCATTCTGAAGATAAGATGGTAAGATGGAGATTGTTTTTAAAAATCAAAAGTCGATCATCTATTCATA
GATTGATAACACGGTCAGAATGATTTGATGTATTCGATTGGGTGATCTTTGACACAAATTTGAACATACC
AATACTTGACAAAAGTGTACATACAGTTTTTTTTTTCTAGTATTCGAAGTTGTGTCAATTAGATACAAGT
TTGGAAAATTTTGTTGTTGCCGAAATTTTTGCAAAGCTTCCTTAATATGATACATTTTAAATTAAACTGA
AAGAGAAGAAAATTGAATTGGCCAGTCAATCTTAAAAATGACTTGCGTCTCTTCGGGAACGTATAATATT
TTTTAATGAACATCGCCACAAAGAAGTCAACAGATTACAGCAAACTTCTCTGGAACCCATTCTCTTCTTG
TCCTTTTTTCGAAACTTTACACTGTGAACCTAATCTGAACAGTTCAAGTGATGGCTATTGCTTTAAAAGG
AGTGACTGAAAATTGTTGGAACACAGTCATTCACCTGGTAGAATGAGCGGCCGCATGGGAGTTGCTGATC
TTATTAAAAAATTCGAATCTATTTCTAAAGAAGAAGGAGGAGGAGGCGCGCCAAGCGCTGCTGGTTCCAT
GTCCGAGCTCATCAAGGAGAACATGCACATGAAGCTCTACATGGAGGGAACCGTCAACAACCACCACTTC
AAGTGCACCTCCGAGGGAGAGGGAAAGCCATACGAGGGAACCCAAACCATGCGTATCAAGGTAAGTTTAA
ACATATATATACTAACTAACCCTGATTATTTAAATTTTCAGGCCGTCGAGGGAGGACCACTCCCATTCGC
CTTCGACATCCTCGCCACCTCCTTCATGTACGGATCCAAGACCTTCATCAACCACACCCAAGGAATCCCA
GACTTCTTCAAGCAATCCTTCCCAGAGGGATTCACCTGGGAGCGTGTCACCACCTACGAGGACGGAGGAG
TCCTCACCGCCACCCAAGACACCTCCCTCCAAGACGGATGCCTCATCTACAACGTCAAGGTAAGTTTAAA
CAGTTCGGTACTAACTAACCATACATATTTAAATTTTCAGATCCGTGGAGTCAACTTCCCATCCAACGGA
CCAGTCATGCAAAAGAAGACCCTCGGATGGGAGGCCTCCACCGAGACCCTCTACCCAGCCGACGGAGGAC
TCGAGGGACGTGCCGACATGGCCCTCAAGCTCGTCGGAGGAGGACACCTCATCTGCAACCTCAAGGTAAG
TTTAAACATGATTTTACTAACTAACTAATCTGATTTAAATTTTCAGACCACCTACCGTTCCAAGAAGCCA
GCCAAGAACCTCAAGATGCCAGGAGTCTACTACGTCGACCGTCGTCTCGAGCGTATCAAGGAGGCCGACA
AGGAGACCTACGTCGAGCAACACGAGGTCGCCGTCGCCCGTTACTGCGACCTCCCATCCAAGCTCGGACA
CCGTTAAGCCGGCCCTCTAAAGTTTTTAATTCCGGATTATTTTTTTGTTTAATTTACTGACCTGATTGTA
TCCAAACGTTCCCAATTCTTATCCATTCCCCTATGTTTTTAGACCATGATTGTCCCCTTGATCAACATTT
CCCTGCACAATCTGCTTTAATAGTATTCGCCGTGTTATAAATTTGCACAATATCGCATGTCACGTCGTTC
TTCTCGTTTCATGTCTATCACCATCATCACCTCAGCTTCAATATGTATTTTTATCATTTACCGCTTCCCG
GTAGAACATTTTTCGTACGGATAGTGTCCCAAATAATGCCCCAACATTGCTTCCCATTCCCCAGGCACTA
TCCGGTTGTCCCAAGTTTAAATTATTATCGAGTTGAAGATGACAAATAAAAACGAAATTTGTGTTTTCGA
GTAAATTGAAGACGCTCATTTTACTGCAAACAACCGCTATCAGATCTGCCCACTAGTGAGTCGTATTATA
AGTGCAAGTAAGATCAGTGTTTGTTTCGATATCAGTCTGTTTCGTAACGGTCTTCTGTATAACTACAAAA
AAGAATAAAAAACCGTATCACAACTGAGAAAAAAGACAAAACTTATTGAACAGTGTTCCTTTCAAAAAAT
TATTTTGTAAAAAATCGAGTTTTTCTCCAAAATAACGCACGCAATCAAAAACAAGAAAACTAACGTGTTC
TCCTGGGCGTGGAACTCCTTATCAAGATTACCATTATTGTCTGTCAGAATTGATATTTCAATTATTTCAT
ATCTAGACAAACCCGGGTGTCTTGCATTTATTAGTACTGTGAGTTTACATACAAACGAGGCTTACTCAGA
TAACATAGAGTCACCTCTAATTAGCAAAAACCCATTTCTAATTAGCTATTTCGACCAGTTCTAAAGTCAC
CGTAATTAGAAATGGTTTTTGTAGCTTTTCTAATTAGAAATGACCCCGAGATAAGTGAAATATGGCATTT
TCTGGGTTTTCTAGTAAGAAATGATCCCGCACGTAGTGATTCCGCGTTACAAGCCAAATTCAAATTAAAA
AAGTATATTACACAATTCAAGTTACATTATTTTCAGGAAACAATGGCGAAGAGCAAAGCAGAGATTCAAA
AGGAGGAAAGAGACAACAGATATGAACGAAGACTTCTTGAAAAGAGAAAGAGACATGAGGTGAGTAACCA
TGATAATAAATAATCAAGTAAGGGCTATAGATTTATAAATTCTGGAGTTAACAGTTTCGAAAAAAAGTAG
TTTTCATATGTGCGAAGGAATATCAAAAATAGGGGAATAGCCTAAACGAGTGAGAAAATTAAATGTTTGT
TATTTTTTCAAAAATGTCTGCAGGGCCGTTATCCTTTCAAATGCACTCTATCAAACATAGATCATATCCA
TCATATCTTATCCAGAATTTATATCATATCCAAGATTGAGAGCGTTTCAAGGAAAATCTCAAACAACCAT
ACAATTTTGTAGATCGACAACAAGGCCTCCACTTCTTCATCGATGGCCTCTGCAGCACCTGCACCACCAA
GTTTGTATTTTTCATATTAATATAAAGTGAGCCACGCATAGTCGTTTTTAGGATTTTTGCCAGATCGATG
TCGCGCAAACAGACTGTTTTTTTTTCTTTGAAAGCCGTGCGTGACATGGGCCACGGATTGTAACGCCGCG
CTGGATGGATAAAAATTTATTCAGTTTTTTAGCCTTTACAAAATATGGTTCGACTACTTTCTTTATTTTT
ACATTTTTATAGGTGCTCATTGAGCTGAGATATTTTGGGTATAATCGGAAAATCGCTGATTTTGGTCATT
TTTCTGCACTAAAGATTACACAAAAAGTTCAGTATTTAGATTCATTGTTGAAAATTGGGGATGATCTACA
GATACATATCGCCGTGTTCAAAAACACACGTGCTGTGACGTCGTGACTGGGGAAAACCCTGGCGTTACCC
AACTTAATCGCCTTGCAGCACATCCCCCTTTCGCCAGCTGGCGTAATAGCGAAGAGGCCCGCACCGATCG
CCCTTCCCAACAGTTGCGCAGCCTGAATGGCGAATGGCGCCTGATGCGGTATTTTCTCCTTACGCATCTG
TGCGGTATTTCACACCGCATATGGTGCACTCTCAGTGCAATCTGCTCTGATGCCGCATAGTTAAGCCAGC
CCCGACACCCGCCAACACCCGCTGACGCGCCCTGACGGGCTTGTCTGCTCCCGGCATCCGCTTACAGACA
AGCTGTGACCGTCTCCGGGAGCTGCATGTGTCAGAGGTTTTCACCGTCATCACCGAAACGCGCGAGACGA
AAGGGCCTCGTGATACGCCTATTTTTATAGGTTAATGTCATGATAATAATGGTTTCTTAGACGTCAGGTG
GCACTTTTCGGGGAAATGTGCGCGGAACCCCTATTTGTTTATTTTTCTAAATACATTCAAATATGTATCC
GCTCATGAGACAATAACCCTGATAAATGCTTCAATAATATTGAAAAAGGAAGAGTATGAGTATTCAACAT
TTCCGTGTCGCCCTTATTCCCTTTTTTGCGGCATTTTGCCTTCCTGTTTTTGCTCACCCAGAAACGCTGG
TGAAAGTAAAAGATGCTGAAGATCAGTTGGGTGCACGAGTGGGTTACATCGAACTGGATCTCAACAGCGG
TAAGATCCTTGAGAGTTTTCGCCCCGAAGAACGTTTTCCAATGATGAGCACTTTTAAAGTTCTGCTATGT
GGCGCGGTATTATCCCGTATTGACGCCGGGCAAGAGCAACTCGGTCGCCGCATACACTATTCTCAGAATG
ACTTGGTTGAGTACTCACCAGTCACAGAAAAGCATCTTACGGATGGCATGACAGTAAGAGAATTATGCAG
TGCTGCCATAACCATGAGTGATAACACTGCGGCCAACTTACTTCTGACAACGATCGGAGGACCGAAGGAG
CTAACCGCTTTTTTGCACAACATGGGGGATCATGTAACTCGCCTTGATCGTTGGGAACCGGAGCTGAATG
AAGCCATACCAAACGACGAGCGTGACACCACGATGCCTGTAGCAATGGCAACAACGTTGCGCAAACTATT
AACTGGCGAACTACTTACTCTAGCTTCCCGGCAACAATTAATAGACTGGATGGAGGCGGATAAAGTTGCA
GGACCACTTCTGCGCTCGGCCCTTCCGGCTGGCTGGTTTATTGCTGATAAATCTGGAGCCGGTGAGCGTG
GGTCTCGCGGTATCATTGCAGCACTGGGGTCAGATGGTAAGCCCTCCCGTATCGTAGTTATCTACACGAC
GGGGAGTCAGGCAACTATGGATGAACGAAATAGACAGATCGCTGAGATAGGTGCCTCACTGATTAAGCAT
TGGTAACTGTCAGACCAAGTTTACTCATATATACTTTAGATTGATTTAAAACTTCATTTTTAATTTAAAA
GGATCTAGGTGAAGATCCTTTTTGATAATCTCATGACCAAAATCCCTTAACGTGAGTTTTCGTTCCACTG
AGCGTCAGACCCCGTAGAAAAGATCAAAGGATCTTCTTGAGATCCTTTTTTTCTGCGCGTAATCTGCTGC
TTGCAAACAAAAAAACCACCGCTACCAGCGGTGGTTTGTTTGCCGGATCAAGAGCTACCAACTCTTTTTC
CGAAGGTAACTGGCTTCAGCAGAGCGCAGATACCAAATACTGTTCTTCTAGTGTAGCCGTAGTTAGGCCA
CCACTTCAAGAACTCTGTAGCACCGCCTACATACCTCGCTCTGCTAATCCTGTTACCAGTGGCTGCTGCC
AGTGGCGATAAGTCGTGTCTTACCGGGTTGGACTCAAGACGATAGTTACCGGATAAGGCGCAGCGGTCGG
GCTGAACGGGGGGTTCGTGCACACAGCCCAGCTTGGAGCGAACGACCTACACCGAACTGAGATACCTACA
GCGTGAGCTATGAGAAAGCGCCACGCTTCCCGAAGGGAGAAAGGCGGACAGGTATCCGGTAAGCGGCAGG
GTCGGAACAGGAGAGCGCACGAGGGAGCTTCCAGGGGGAAACGCCTGGTATCTTTATAGTCCTGTCGGGT
TTCGCCACCTCTGACTTGAGCGTCGATTTTTGTGATGCTCGTCAGGGGGGCGGAGCCTATGGAAAAACGC
CAGCAACGCGGCCTTTTTACGGTTCCTGGTCTTTTGCTGGCCTTTTGCTCACATGTTCTTTCCTGCGTTA
TCCCCTGATTCTGTGGATAACCGTATTACCGCCTTTGAGTGAGCTGATACCAGCGGATAACAATTTCACA
GGGCCCTGTCGGATTATGGGCTCTTCTTTTATCCTCTACTTTCTTTCTAGAAAATGCAAATGTTGAGTCA
GAAATTGCTGAATGGAGTACAACTGCAATGGGTTTAGCTTATGTTTCTGGAACAATTACTGGTGGAATTG
TGATTGAAAAGTAAGGTTATATTTCATTTCAATAAATGTTACCACAGTATAACAAAAACAAGTTACATTG
TTCAGAGTATGTCTGAATGTATTATTATTATTGTATTTGTGCATCAGTACTGTAGTTGTACTGAAGAAGG
GTTTAAAATAATCTCAACGTTTTTAAGACGAGTTAGTGAGAATACGGTCGCAGTTAGGATGTTTGGACAT
AGTTTTATTAGATAATCGTGAACTAACTCACTATAAAAACCCGCTAACTCATTGAATAAGATAGTTTTAA
ACGTTCAAAATTTGAAGACAAAATTGTATGAATAAGTTTACAGAGTTGGTCGACGCAAGCTTCTCCTTCT
CTTCACATTTCTCAATAATTTAGCTCTAATTGCATTCGTATTCTTCGCAAAAATACGTATTCTGATTGAC
CCGATGAAATACGGATGCCTAGTTGCATTGATCATCTACGGTTATACTTATGGGTGAGGTTTTTCAAATA
TATTTTGATTTAATCGAATAATGAAATTTCAGAACTGGAGTTGGTCCAATTTCGTGGTTTATATCCTCTG
AACTGGTACCTCAAAAACATCGTAGTATTGCTCAATCTGTGGCATATTCAATGAATACTGTAATGGTGGT
TATCAGTACATTTACAGTATTACCTCTATATTCCGTTATTGGTAGTTATGCTTTCCTTATTCTATATTCA
ATTCCTTCATTTATAAGTATGCTTATATTATTTCGCTACTTACCGGAAACCAAAGGACGAGAGATTCATG
ATATTGTGAATGAACTTAAAAAAAAATGAAAACCTTTGAAAACGTTCATACGGCCGAAATTTTACTTGAT
CGAGCCAATTGAACTTTTGTTAAGACTTACAGAAAAGTGAGAGATTTTGTTACAAAAAAGTGAGAAAAAA
GCGAAAATGAACAGGAAAAAGAAGAAAAATACACCCGAAGTATCATATAAAAATTAAAAAGATTGTTTGA
CCTGGCGGAACTTTTTTGCAAAAACTCTGAATATCCATGGCACATGCTTCGTGCAAAACAGGATCCAAAT
GAATATCAACAAGAGATTCTTGAAGACGACGAGCCACTTGCTCAGAGCATTGCTTATCTCGAATGAGACC
CTTGTTAAAATCATTTTTCAAACATTATATGACATTGTCGAAATGTCCTCCTGATTCCATGATGGTAGCA
AACTCACTTCGTCTTTGAGCCAATTTATCCAAGTCCTTGTAAAAAGTATTCGAAAATTGTTAACGGATAA
AATGTTTATTATAATATCAAAAACAATTTGTCAGTTGACCACTTTTTGATATATTTGACAGAAACCGGGA
TGAATTGGCTCAAAGTTAGGGCGCCCTTCTATTACAGGGTTTCTGATAACAAACCGGTTATTAACTCCCA
ACAAGGGATGATTTCAATTCATCATGCTCAAATTGACCCAAATTAAGTTACATGACAAATTCATCGCCCT
TTTCAACTCTTCTTGGCTCATCATCTGTTATTCTGTTCCTATTCTGTCTGCACCCTATACCCCTTTGCAT
ACTCTCTCGTCATTCCTTTCTTGGATAGTGTCTTCTTCTCCCCAGCTCTGCTACTTCTATGACTTGCGCC
CGCTGCTTTTCCGCTCGTTCCTCTCCTCTCTGACGTCTTCTTCTGCTTCTTTTCTCCTTCCTTTTTCCCT
TCTCAATCTTCCTCTTTTTCCCATTTCTGTCAATCATTCGAAGAAGAAGAAGAAGAAGACCCTCATTCAT
TTCATTTTTTTTTCTGTCGGTGTGTGCTGCTCGGTTAAGAGTGAGCTCTCTATTCCACGTCTTCTTCTTT
TTCTTCTTCGATTCGAATCAATCACTCCACCAAAACGCATTCGTTTTTGGGATTCACCCCGCGGTTCGCA
ATAGGTTTCTTTTTCAAATTATTAGCGTTATAAATAGAAAAATGGTGGAGTTTCAATAAAAATGATAATT
TACAAAGTGTATTTTGATTACATGTACTCAAAAAGGTTGAAATTTTTCATACCAGTTTTCCGGAAATCCA
TCTGATATCATTATCGTATTTTTCTTTTTAAAAATGTTTTCAAAAAAAAACAAAATATAGCTGGTTATTT
GGCACCCTCTAATTACCATTTTCCTGTCACACCACACTCTTTTCCTTCTTCCACTTCTTTCCGTTTTCAG
CCGCTTCCAACCAAACCGATATGAAAGCCGAGCAACAACGATCGATTCCACCCGGCTCGGCGACCTTCCC
GTCGCAGGTGAGACTCAGAAAACTAGAGAAACCGCTCAACTAACTCTTGATATCCGATTTCATTCTTTTC
TCTTTTCTTTTTGTTGAACTTTTCCATATTTCCAGATGCCACGGCCACCACCAAGCACCGAACAAGGAAT
CACAACGGAATCGGAGCTTGCGAAGAAAGCTCAAATCACTCCGAACGACGTTTTAGCACTTCCGGGAATC
ACTCAAGGTATCTTGCTCCCTTTGGATTTCAGTTTAAAACATAAATTTAGGATTCTTATGCTCCCCATCT
GCGAACATCTATAACATCGAGTTCACCAAGTTCCAAATCCGTGATCTGGACACTGAGCAAGTGCTTTTCG
AGATCGCCAAACCGGAGAACGATCAGGAGAATGATGAGTCGCCACAGGAGTCGGCAAGATACGTGCGTTA
TAGATTTGCTCCAAACTTTTTGAAACTCAAAACGGTCGGAGCAACTGTGGAATTCAAAGTAGGAGACATC
CCAATCCATCATTTCCGAATGATCGAACGTCACTTCTTCAAAGATCGCCTTCTGAAGTGTTTTGACTTTG
AATTCGGATTCTGTATTCCGAATTCACGAAACAACTGTGAACATATCTATGAGTTCCCTCAACTCTCTCA
ACAACTCAGTGAGTCATTATTCTAAAAAGTACAATTCAAAAGACTAATCTCTTTTTCAGTGGACGACATG
ATCAACAATCCAAACGAGACTCGTTCTGACAGCTTCTATTTCGTCGATAACAAACTCGTCATGCACAACA
AAGCCGACTACTCATATGATGCATAAATATTTAATACAAAAATGTTCTGGATAATTATTCTGTCGAATAG
AAAAAAAACTCCAAATGTGATTAAATTCCAATAATTCCTGTCTAGTTTGTTCCTTCCCCTTCCCCTTCTC
ATGTTCAATGCATTCCTAAGCTTTTCAGTTCCCCCCTTGTTTCTATATTTTTTCGCTGTCCTGTCACACT
CGCTAAAAACACTAATCACACGGAAATCTGTTTTCAATAAAAACTCCAACTTTAACTCATTTTCAATTTC
AACTGAAAGATTTTTTCATTAGAGAATGTCTAGAACTAGGCCCGGGCTACGTAATACGACTCACTTAAGG
CCTTGACTAGAGGGTACCAGAGCTCACCTAGGGCTCCGTCATGTCTGAGCTCAATTTTCCTCATTTTTCT
GATATAAATTGTCGAAAAGGTGTGCCAGACTGCTAACCAGTTTGACGAACAAAAAGGC
